>Addgene plasmid #99763 | CDC25-1 | addgene full sequence | sequence record 193955 | Addgene NGS Result
CAAAAAACCCCTCAAGACCCGTTTAGAGGCCCCAAGGGGTTATGCTAGGCGCGCCGGATCCTAATACGAC
TCACTATAGGGAGATTTAGGTGACACTATAGAAGTGACCTTATCCAGTTGTTTAACTGGTAATTTTAAGG
TTGCTTGTGAAATACAATATTCCGAATCACTTGATATATCTCCATGTATTGGAACGCCAAAAGCACAAAT
AATCCCACTAAAAGATTTTAAAAATTTGCCAAAACCACAAATTGAAAATTATGTAATTAGTGGGAAAAAA
ATTGTTTCCTACACGGATAACAAATTCATGCTTAACAAATCTTTTAGTGATACTAATGCACTCAATTCCT
CTCTAAATGATTCATTTGGAGTACTTAAACATGACTTGTCGAAAAATAACAGTTACACTCCTATTAATTT
ACTTAATAATTTGTTTAATCACAACACTCCTGAAACACCATGTGATTTGTACACGATGGATATAGACAGT
CAAAGGTCTCCCTTTAGTGAGGGTTAATTCTCCCTATAGTGAGTCGTATTAGGATCCGGCGCGCCTAGCA
TAACCCCTTGGGGCCTCTAAACGGGTCTTGAGGGGTTTTTTGACGCGTCGATTTCGGCCTATTGGTTAAA
AAATGAGCTGATTTAACAAAAATTTAACGCGAATTTTAACAAAATTCAGGGCGCAAGGGCTGCTAAAGGA
AGCGGAACACGTAGAAAGCCAGTCCGCAGAAACGGTGCTGACCCCGGATGAATGTCAGCTACTGGGCTAT
CTGGACAAGGGAAAACGCAAGCGCAAAGAGAAAGCAGGTAGCTTGCAGTGGGCTTACATGGCGATAGCTA
GACTGGGCGGTTTTATGGACAGCAAGCGAACCGGAATTGCCAGCTGGGGCGCCCTCTGGTAAGGTTGGGA
AGCCCTGCAAAGTAAACTGGATGGCTTTCTTGCCGCCAATGATCTGATGGCGCAGGGGATCAAGATCTGA
TCAAGAGACAGGATGAGGATCGTTTCGCATGATTGAACAAGATGGATTGCACGCAGGTTCTCCGGCCGCT
TGGGTGGAGAGGCTATTCGGCTATGACTGGGCACAACAGACAATCGGCTGCTCTGATGCCGCCGTGTTCC
GGCTGTCAGCGCAGGGGCGCCCGGTTCTTTTTGTCAAGACCGACCTGTCCGGTGCCCTGAATGAACTGCA
GGACGAGGCAGCGCGGCTATCGTGGCTGGCCACGACGGGCGTTCCTTGCGCAGCTGTGCTCGACGTTGTC
ACTGAAGCGGGAAGGGACTGGCTGCTATTGGGCGAAGTGCCGGGGCAGGATCTCCTGTCATCCCACCTTG
CTCCTGCCGAGAAAGTATCCATCATGGCTGATGCAATGCGGCGGCTGCATACGCTTGATCCGGCTACCTG
CCCATTCGACCACCAAGCGAAACATCGCATCGAGCGAGCACGTACTCGGATGGAAGCCGGTCTTGTCGAT
CAGGATGATCTGGACGAAGAGCATCAGGGGCTCGCGCCAGCCGAACTGTTCGCCAGGCTCAAGGCGCGCA
TGCCCGACGGCGAGGATCTCGTCGTGACCCATGGCGATGCCTGCTTGCCGAATATCATGGTGGAAAATGG
CCGCTTTTCTGGATTCATCGACTGTGGCCGGCTGGGTGTGGCGGACCGCTATCAGGACATAGCGTTGGCT
ACCCGTGATATTGCTGAAGAGCTTGGCGGCGAATGGGCTGACCGCTTCCTCGTGCTTTACGGTATCGCCG
CTCCCGATTCGCAGCGCATCGCCTTCTATCGCCTTCTTGACGAGTTCTTCTGAATTGAAAAAGGAAGAGT
ATGAGTATTCAACATTTCCGTGTCGCCCTTATTCCCTTTTTTGCGGCATTTTGCCTTCCTGTTTTTGCTC
ACCCAGAAACGCTGGTGAAAGTAAAAGATGCTGAAGATCAGTTGGGTGCACGAGTGGGTTACATCGAACT
GGATCTCAACAGCGGTAAGATCCTTGAGAGTTTTCGCCCCGAAGAACGTTTTCCAATGATGAGCACTTTT
AAAGTTCTGCTATGTGGCGCGGTATTATCCCGTATTGACGCCGGGCAAGAGCAACTCGGTCGCCGCATAC
ACTATTCTCAGAATGACTTGGTTGAGTACTCACCAGTCACAGAAAAGCATCTTACGGATGGCATGACAGT
AAGAGAATTATGCAGTGCTGCCATAACCATGAGTGATAACACTGCGGCCAACTTACTTCTGACAACGATC
GGAGGACCGAAGGAGCTAACCGCTTTTTTGCACAACATGGGGGATCATGTAACTCGCCTTGATCGTTGGG
AACCGGAGCTGAATGAAGCCATACCAAACGACGAGCGTGACACCACGATGCCTGTAGCAATGGCAACAAC
GTTGCGCAAACTATTAACTGGCGAACTACTTACTCTAGCTTCCCGGCAACAATTAATAGACTGGATGGAG
GCGGATAAAGTTGCAGGACCACTTCTGCGCTCGGCCCTTCCGGCTGGCTGGTTTATTGCTGATAAATCTG
GAGCCGGTGAGCGTGGGTCTCGCGGTATCATTGCAGCACTGGGGCCAGATGGTAAGCCCTCCCGTATCGT
AGTTATCTACACGACGGGGAGCCAGGCAACTATGGATGAACGAAATAGACAGATCGCTGAGATAGGTGCC
TCACTGATTAAGCATTGGTAACTGTCAGACCAAGTTTACTCATATATACTTTAGATTGATTTAAAACTTC
ATTTTTAATTTAAAAGGATCTAGGTGAAGATCCTTTTTGATAATCTCATGACCAAAATCCCTTAACGTGA
GTTTTCGTTCCACTGAGCGTCAGACCCCGTAGAAAAGATCAAAGGATCTTCTTGAGATCCTTTTTTTCTG
CGCGTAATCTGCTGCTTGCAAACAAAAAAACCACCGCTACCAGCGGTGGTTTGTTTGCCGGATCAAGAGC
TACCAACTCTTTTTCCGAAGGTAACTGGCTTCAGCAGAGCGCAGATACCAAATACTGTTCTTCTAGTGTA
GCCGTAGTTAGGCCACCACTTCAAGAACTCTGTAGCACCGCCTACATACCTCGCTCTGCTAATCCTGTTA
CCAGTGGCTGCTGCCAGTGGCGATAAGTCGTGTCTTACCGGGTTGGACTCAAGACGATAGTTACCGGATA
AGGCGCAGCGGTCGGGCTGAACGGGGGGTTCGTGCACACAGCCCAGCTTGGAGCGAACGACCTACACCGA
ACTGAGATACCTACAGCGTGAGCTATGAGAAAGCGCCACGCTTCCCGAAGGGAGAAAGGCGGACAGGTAT
CCGGTAAGCGGCAGGGTCGGAACAGGAGAGCGCACGAGGGAGCTTCCAGGGGGAAACGCCTGGTATCTTT
ATAGTCCTGTCGGGTTTCGCCACCTCTGACTTGAGCGTCGATTTTTGTGATGCTCGTCAGGGGGGCGGAG
CCTATGGAAAAACGCCAGCAACGCGGCCTTTTTACGGTTCCTGGCCTTTTGCTGGCCTTTTGCTCACATG
TTCTTTCCTGCGTTATCCCCTGATTCTGTGGATAACCGTATTACCGCCTTTGAGTGAGCTGATACCGCTC
GCCGCAGCCGAACGACCGAGCGCAGCGAGTCAGTGAGCGAGGAAGCACGCGT
Features (pLannotate 1.2.2; 12 found; start..end, strand, type, name):
      1..48      -  terminator     T7 terminator: transcription terminator for bacteriophage T7 RNA polymerase
     62..80      +  promoter       T7 promoter: promoter for bacteriophage T7 RNA polymerase
     84..102     +  promoter       SP6 promoter: promoter for bacteriophage SP6 RNA polymerase
    501..519     -  promoter       T3 promoter: promoter for bacteriophage T3 RNA polymerase
    523..541     -  promoter       T7 promoter: promoter for bacteriophage T7 RNA polymerase
    555..602     +  terminator     T7 terminator: transcription terminator for bacteriophage T7 RNA polymerase
    609..675     +  rep_origin     M13 ori (fragment): M13 bacteriophage origin of replication; arrow indicates direction of (+) strand synthesis
    678..977     +  CDS            tnpA (fragment): TN5P_ECOLX - Also known as tnp. Experimental evidence at protein level: Swiss-Prot protein existence level 1. Mediates transposition of transposon Tn5 by a 'cut and paste' mechanism. First, the monomeric transposase binds the 19 bp inverted DNA repeats flanking the transposon. Then, dimerization of the DNA- bound transposase creates a synaptic DNA complex. After nicking of the first DNA strand, excision of the transposon proceeds through a series of intermediates. The transposase then mediates the insertion of the transposon at a new site by strand transfer. The activity of the wild- type tran
   1009..1800    +  CDS            neo: KKA2_KLEPN - Also known as kan, nptII. Experimental evidence at protein level: Swiss-Prot protein existence level 1. Resistance to kanamycin, neomycin, paromomycin, ribostamycin, butirosin and gentamicin B. From Klebsiella pneumoniae.
   1804..1820    +  promoter       AmpR promoter (fragment): bla
   1821..2681    +  CDS            AmpR: β-lactamase; bla; confers resistance to ampicillin, carbenicillin, and related antibiotics
   2852..3440    +  rep_origin     ori: high-copy-number ColE1/pMB1/pBR322/pUC origin of replication
