[The description below was written by a language model from this plasmid's Addgene catalogue record and pLannotate feature annotations shown in this document.]
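Description:
CDC25-1 is a small (about 3.6 kb) bacterial plasmid built on the pJC53.2 backbone and carrying a CDC25-1 fragment amplified from cDNA of the planarian Schmidtea mediterranea. Although it is catalogued as a bacterial expression vector, the depositor comments state that this plasmid series was made for in vitro transcription and may not suit overexpression studies. They also note that the insert may differ from the reference sequences. The plasmid replicates in E. coli from a high-copy ColE1/pUC-type origin. The record lists kanamycin as the selection, matching the annotated neo (nptII) gene. An intact β-lactamase (AmpR) coding sequence is also annotated, along with a small M13 origin fragment and a Tn5 transposase fragment that are probably remnants of the backbone's construction.

The functional core is a symmetrical transcription cassette. On one side of the cloning region sit a T7 promoter and an SP6 promoter facing inward, and on the other side sit a T3 promoter and a second T7 promoter facing the opposite way. The whole unit is bracketed by outward-flanking T7 terminators. The insert itself is not annotated in the feature table, but it presumably lies in the roughly 400 bp gap between the SP6 and T3 promoters, which suggests a partial gene fragment rather than a full coding sequence. The cloning sites are not recorded. With this arrangement, SP6 or T3 polymerase can produce single-stranded sense or antisense transcripts, such as riboprobes for in situ hybridization. The convergent T7 promoters allow both strands to be transcribed to produce double-stranded RNA for RNA interference. Those applications fit the associated study of planarian germ cell development, although the record does not specify which were used.
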