Addgene plasmid #99763: CDC25-1
Purpose: Expresses S. meditearranea CDC25-1
Depositing lab: Phillip Newmark. Depositing organization: University of Illinois at Urbana-Champaign. Publication: A premeiotic function for boule in the planarian Schmidtea mediterranea. Iyer H, Issigonis M, Sharma PP, Extavour CG, Newmark PA. Proc Natl Acad Sci U S A. 2016 Jun 21;113(25):E3509-18. doi: 10.1073/pnas.1521341113. Epub 2016 Jun 2. PubMed 27330085.
Backbone
  Vector backbone: pJC53.2
  Vector type: Bacterial Expression
Growth in bacteria
  Bacterial resistance: Kanamycin, 50 μg/mL
  Growth temperature: 37°C
  Growth strain: DH5alpha
  Copy number: Unknown
Gene/Insert
  Gene/Insert name: CDC25-1
  Cloning method: Restriction Enzyme; 5′ cloning site unknown (unknown if destroyed); 3′ cloning site unknown (unknown if destroyed)
Terms and licenses: Academic/Nonprofit Terms; Industry Terms: Not Available to Industry
Depositor comments: Addgene Note: These plasmids were generated for in vitro transcription and may not be suitable for overexpression studies. The inserts were amplified from cDNA and may differ from NCBI reference sequences.
How to cite: CDC25-1 was a gift from Phillip Newmark (Addgene plasmid # 99763 ; http://n2t.net/addgene:99763 ; RRID:Addgene_99763)
